>Addgene plasmid #72633 | pSG5-BBLF2/3 | addgene partial sequence | sequence record 134439 | T7 5'-TAATACGACTCACTATAGGG-3'
AGGGTCCAGTCCTCCTCAGATCTCAAACAATGATGGAAACACCCGCGGAGAGTGTCAGGGCCCGGGTCAG
CTCGGTTACCTTTTATAATGTCACCCAGACCGCAGGGCGGTGGTGGGCGATTTGGGTCGTGGGCATCGTG
CCCATCAAAAGGGAGGACGTTGAGACTCTGATCGTGGTGCAGGCCTGCCAGCCGCCGCTTGGAGGCTCCC
TGGAGCCCCCCGTGGTCAACGCGCCCTCGACTACCGAACTCAACTTTTTGCGATGGGAGCGGGAGCTCAG
GCGCAGCGGGGGGCTCATTGCTATGCTCGCCGATGCCGCCGAGAAGGACCTATTTGACCTTTCATTTAGA
ACCCGAGACCGCAGACTCTTGTCCGCCGCCCGGGTGGAGGATGAGCAGGGCCTCATCTTCCAGCCTCTCT
TTCCAGCACAGGTGGTCTGCCAAAGCTGCTCGGGGGATGATGGGCGGGACCAACAACCCCCACCTGTTGA
TGGCTTCGGGTCCGAGGTGGAGGGGGAACAGACATGCCCCCATGCTCAGAGGCACTCTGAGTCTCCCGGA
CAGTTGGACGTATACATCAGGACACCGCGTGGGGATGTTTTCACCTATTCCACCGAGACTCCCGACGACC
CCTCTCCCGTCCCCTTTAGGGACATCCTGCGACCGGTCACTTATGAAGTAGATCTGGTGTCGTCCGACGG
GGCCACCGGCCGTGGTGGGGATGCCCGACGGCACCGCGTCAGCCTGAAAATTCTCGAGCCGGCTGGGG
