>Addgene plasmid #72633 | pSG5-BBLF2/3 | addgene partial sequence | sequence record 134440 | SV40pA-R 5'-GAAATTTGTGATGCTATTGC-3'
ATAACAGTTCTGCTTTATAAGATCTAAGCTTCCTAGAATAAACTGAGAACAGTCATCAGTAAATCTGTCT
CTCGCGTGATTTCCATAGGCATGGCATAGCCGGGGTGGAGGGCCGATATCACATCAAGCAGAAAGGCCAT
AATCTCTCGAAAGTAGGCGGTGGGGCTGAGACCATGCTCAGTGGCCGTCTGGCAGGGGGCCGGGCGCGCT
CCGTCCTTGTCCAGGAGACACACGTGGCTTCCAGAGAGGCGCAGCCCAGCCCTCCGCAGCCGCTGAAGCC
AGGCTCGCGGAAGAGCCCAAAACCTGTTTCGGCGCCGCCCGGGGGCCAGTCTCCGGGTCAGGTCGCGGAC
CAGGGTCAACAGGTGGTCGTGGGATGGCGGGGCCTTGTCTGCCTCGGGTCTCGCCGCTAGTTGGTCCAGG
GTCCAGGAGAAGGCTTCGTGCCAAACCAAAAAGGGCCCCGAGTGCTCCCTACATCCACCCACGTAAAGAT
CCCCCTGAAAGATGGCCATCAGTAGGCACCCGGGCCCGCGTCGAGCCTTCACCCGAATGTGTCTGCGGGC
CACGGTGGCCTCTCCACCCATCACATCCCGGTCGAGCCGGCTGGCATCCTCCGAGTCTTTCACGCCTTGC
AGGAAGGCCTAGGAGAAACAGCAACAGAAAGCTATTAGCCGGTGGTTCCCCCACCATCATTCTCCCTGTT
AACGGGAAGAATAAGAGTTGGGCAAACCCCGGGGGCCGCGCTCTCCCACCCAGCCCCGCTCCTCACCTGT
GCTAGTGGCTCCTCTGAAGGATGGGCGGAGGTTGGTGCCACAAAGCCCAGGATGAACTCGTCTGCATAAG
CCCAGGTCAGTCCTAGGTCAGCGGC
