[The description below was written by a language model from this plasmid's Addgene catalogue record.]
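Description:
pSG5-BBLF2/3 is a mammalian expression plasmid built on the Stratagene pSG5 backbone, carrying the Epstein-Barr virus BBLF2/3 open reading frame, which encodes the primase-associated factor of the viral lytic DNA replication machinery. The backbone is about 4.2 kb and the insert about 2.3 kb, for a total of roughly 6.5 kb. The backbone was modified to contain an expanded polylinker with a series of additional restriction sites, and the viral gene was placed into it by restriction cloning between the XbaI and HindIII sites; the record does not say whether those sites survived cloning. The plasmid is propagated in E. coli under ampicillin selection, and its copy number is listed as unknown.

The record does not include a feature table and does not explicitly name the promoter or other regulatory elements. Standard pSG5 drives inserts from the SV40 early promoter with a rabbit β-globin intron and an SV40 polyadenylation signal. It also carries a T7 promoter upstream of the cloning site, which is consistent with T7 being listed as the 5′ sequencing primer. These elements are presumably retained here. No epitope tag, reporter or mammalian selection marker is recorded, so the construct appears suited to transient expression of the untagged viral protein.

BBLF2/3 acts with the EBV helicase and primase as part of the helicase-primase complex. The associated publication concerns a replication function linked to the activation domain of the Zta transactivator. Plasmids of this kind are typically co-transfected with expression vectors for other EBV replication proteins to study lytic origin-dependent DNA replication and the protein interactions among its components.
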