Addgene plasmid #72633: pSG5-BBLF2/3
Purpose: Mammalian expression vector for Epstein-Barr virus primase associated factor
Depositing lab: S. Diane Hayward. Depositing organization: Johns Hopkins University and School of Medicine. Publication: A replication function associated with the activation domain of the Epstein-Barr virus Zta transactivator. Sarisky RT, Gao Z, Lieberman PM, Fixman ED, Hayward GS, Hayward SD. J Virol. 1996 Dec;70(12):8340-7. PubMed 8970953.
Backbone
  Vector backbone: pSG5
  Backbone manufacturer: Stratagene
  Backbone size w/o insert (bp): 4184
  Total vector size (bp): 6484
  Modifications to backbone: polylinker EcoRI, Sac1, Kpn1, Sma1, Xma1, BamH1, Xba1, Sal1, Acc1, HincII, Pst1, Sph1, HindIII, BglII
  Vector type: Mammalian Expression
Growth in bacteria
  Bacterial resistance: Ampicillin, 100 μg/mL
  Growth temperature: 37°C
  Growth strain: DH5alpha
  Copy number: Unknown
Gene/Insert
  Gene/Insert name: BBLF2/3 (alt name: Primase-associated factor)
  Species: virus
  Insert size (bp): 2300
  GenBank ID: LN827527.1
  Cloning method: Restriction Enzyme; 5′ cloning site Xba1 (unknown if destroyed); 3′ cloning site HindIII (unknown if destroyed)
  Sequencing primers: 5′ T7
Terms and licenses: Academic/Nonprofit Terms; Industry Terms: Not Available to Industry
How to cite: pSG5-BBLF2/3 was a gift from S. Diane Hayward (Addgene plasmid # 72633 ; http://n2t.net/addgene:72633 ; RRID:Addgene_72633)
